>Addgene plasmid #44958 | pFA6a-link-yomKO2-Kan | depositor full sequence | sequence record 62239 | pFA6a-link-yomKO2-Kan sequence 4834 bps
GGAGCAGACAAGCCCGTCAGGGCGCGTCAGCGGGTGTTGGCGGGTGTCGGGGCTGGCTTAACTATGCGGC
ATCAGAGCAGATTGTACTGAGAGTGCACCATATGGACATATTGTCGTTAGAACGCGGCTACAATTAATAC
ATAACCTTATGTATCATACACATACGATTTAGGTGACACTATAGAACGCGGCCGCCAGCTGAAGCTTCGT
ACGCTGCAGGTCGACGGATCGGTGACGGTGCTGGTTTAATTAACATGGTGTCCGTAATTAAGCCAGAAAT
GAAGATGAGGTATTACATGGATGGTTCTGTCAATGGACACGAGTTTACTATTGAAGGTGAGGGTACGGGC
AGACCTTACGAAGGCCATCAAGAGATGACATTAAGAGTAACTATGGCTGAAGGAGGTCCAATGCCTTTCG
CTTTCGACTTAGTTTCTCATGTGTTTTGTTACGGGCATCGTGTGTTTACTAAGTACCCTGAAGAGATACC
AGATTACTTTAAACAAGCCTTCCCAGAGGGACTTTCATGGGAAAGATCCCTTGAATTTGAAGATGGAGGG
AGTGCTTCAGTTTCTGCACATATCAGCTTGAGAGGTAACACATTTTACCACAAATCAAAATTCACAGGCG
TCAACTTCCCTGCCGATGGGCCAATCATGCAAAATCAATCTGTCGACTGGGAACCATCAACAGAGAAAAT
TACAGCATCTGATGGTGTTCTCAAAGGTGACGTTACCATGTATTTGAAACTAGAAGGAGGTGGTAATCAC
AAATGCCAAATGAAAACAACTTATAAGGCCGCTAAGGAAATATTGGAAATGCCAGGCGACCATTACATCG
GTCATAGACTGGTTAGAAAGACCGAAGGCAATATCACTGAACAGGTTGAAGATGCAGTAGCGCACAGTTA
AGGCGCGCCACTTCTAAATAAGCGAATTTCTTATGATTTATGATTTTTATTATTAAATAAGTTATAAAAA
AAATAAGTGTATACAAATTTTAAAGTGACTCTTAGGTTTTAAAACGAAAATTCTTATTCTTGAGTAACTC
TTTCCTGTAGGTCAGGTTGCTTTCTCAGGTATAGTATGAGGTCGCTCTTATTGACCACACCTCTACCGGC
AGATCCGCTAGGGATAACAGGGTAATATAGATCTGTTTAGCTTGCCTCGTCCCCGCCGGGTCACCCGGCC
AGCGACATGGAGGCCCAGAATACCCTCCTTGACAGTCTTGACGTGCGCAGCTCAGGGGCATGATGTGACT
GTCGCCCGTACATTTAGCCCATACATCCCCATGTATAATCATTTGCATCCATACATTTTGATGGCCGCAC
GGCGCGAAGCAAAAATTACGGCTCCTCGCTGCAGACCTGCGAGCAGGGAAACGCTCCCCTCACAGACGCG
TTGAATTGTCCCCACGCCGCGCCCCTGTAGAGAAATATAAAAGGTTAGGATTTGCCACTGAGGTTCTTCT
TTCATATACTTCCTTTTAAAATCTTGCTAGGATACAGTTCTCACATCACATCCGAACATAAACAACCATG
GGTAAGGAAAAGACTCACGTTTCGAGGCCGCGATTAAATTCCAACATGGATGCTGATTTATATGGGTATA
AATGGGCTCGCGATAATGTCGGGCAATCAGGTGCGACAATCTATCGATTGTATGGGAAGCCCGATGCGCC
AGAGTTGTTTCTGAAACATGGCAAAGGTAGCGTTGCCAATGATGTTACAGATGAGATGGTCAGACTAAAC
TGGCTGACGGAATTTATGCCTCTTCCGACCATCAAGCATTTTATCCGTACTCCTGATGATGCATGGTTAC
TCACCACTGCGATCCCCGGCAAAACAGCATTCCAGGTATTAGAAGAATATCCTGATTCAGGTGAAAATAT
TGTTGATGCGCTGGCAGTGTTCCTGCGCCGGTTGCATTCGATTCCTGTTTGTAATTGTCCTTTTAACAGC
GATCGCGTATTTCGTCTCGCTCAGGCGCAATCACGAATGAATAACGGTTTGGTTGATGCGAGTGATTTTG
ATGACGAGCGTAATGGCTGGCCTGTTGAACAAGTCTGGAAAGAAATGCATAAGCTTTTGCCATTCTCACC
GGATTCAGTCGTCACTCATGGTGATTTCTCACTTGATAACCTTATTTTTGACGAGGGGAAATTAATAGGT
TGTATTGATGTTGGACGAGTCGGAATCGCAGACCGATACCAGGATCTTGCCATCCTATGGAACTGCCTCG
GTGAGTTTTCTCCTTCATTACAGAAACGGCTTTTTCAAAAATATGGTATTGATAATCCTGATATGAATAA
ATTGCAGTTTCATTTGATGCTCGATGAGTTTTTCTAATCAGTACTGACAATAAAAAGATTCTTGTTTTCA
AGAACTTGTCATTTGTATAGTTTTTTTATATTGTAGTTGTTCTATTTTAATCAAATGTTAGCGTGATTTA
TATTTTTTTTCGCCTCGACATCATCTGCCCAGATGCGAAGTTAAGTGCGCAGAAAGTAATATCATGCGTC
AATCGTATGTGAATGCTGGTCGCTATACTGCTGTCGATTCGATACTAACGCCGCCATCCAGTTTAAACGA
GCTCGAATTCATCGATGATATCAGATCCACTAGTGGCCTATGCGGCCGCGGATCTGCCGGTCTCCCTATA
GTGAGTCGTATTAATTTCGATAAGCCAGGTTAACCTGCATTAATGAATCGGCCAACGCGCGGGGAGAGGC
GGTTTGCGTATTGGGCGCTCTTCCGCTTCCTCGCTCACTGACTCGCTGCGCTCGGTCGTTCGGCTGCGGC
GAGCGGTATCAGCTCACTCAAAGGCGGTAATACGGTTATCCACAGAATCAGGGGATAACGCAGGAAAGAA
CATGTGAGCAAAAGGCCAGCAAAAGGCCAGGAACCGTAAAAAGGCCGCGTTGCTGGCGTTTTTCCATAGG
CTCCGCCCCCCTGACGAGCATCACAAAAATCGACGCTCAAGTCAGAGGTGGCGAAACCCGACAGGACTAT
AAAGATACCAGGCGTTTCCCCCTGGAAGCTCCCTCGTGCGCTCTCCTGTTCCGACCCTGCCGCTTACCGG
ATACCTGTCCGCCTTTCTCCCTTCGGGAAGCGTGGCGCTTTCTCAATGCTCACGCTGTAGGTATCTCAGT
TCGGTGTAGGTCGTTCGCTCCAAGCTGGGCTGTGTGCACGAACCCCCCGTTCAGCCCGACCGCTGCGCCT
TATCCGGTAACTATCGTCTTGAGTCCAACCCGGTAAGACACGACTTATCGCCACTGGCAGCAGCCACTGG
TAACAGGATTAGCAGAGCGAGGTATGTAGGCGGTGCTACAGAGTTCTTGAAGTGGTGGCCTAACTACGGC
TACACTAGAAGGACAGTATTTGGTATCTGCGCTCTGCTGAAGCCAGTTACCTTCGGAAAAAGAGTTGGTA
GCTCTTGATCCGGCAAACAAACCACCGCTGGTAGCGGTGGTTTTTTTGTTTGCAAGCAGCAGATTACGCG
CAGAAAAAAAGGATCTCAAGAAGATCCTTTGATCTTTTCTACGGGGTCTGACGCTCAGTGGAACGAAAAC
TCACGTTAAGGGATTTTGGTCATGAGATTATCAAAAAGGATCTTCACCTAGATCCTTTTAAATTAAAAAT
GAAGTTTTAAATCAATCTAAAGTATATATGAGTAAACTTGGTCTGACAGTTACCAATGCTTAATCAGTGA
GGCACCTATCTCAGCGATCTGTCTATTTCGTTCATCCATAGTTGCCTGACTCCCCGTCGTGTAGATAACT
ACGATACGGGAGGGCTTACCATCTGGCCCCAGTGCTGCAATGATACCGCGAGACCCACGCTCACCGGCTC
CAGATTTATCAGCAATAAACCAGCCAGCCGGAAGGGCCGAGCGCAGAAGTGGTCCTGCAACTTTATCCGC
CTCCATCCAGTCTATTAATTGTTGCCGGGAAGCTAGAGTAAGTAGTTCGCCAGTTAATAGTTTGCGCAAC
GTTGTTGCCATTGCTACAGGCATCGTGGTGTCACGCTCGTCGTTTGGTATGGCTTCATTCAGCTCCGGTT
CCCAACGATCAAGGCGAGTTACATGATCCCCCATGTTGTGCAAAAAAGCGGTTAGCTCCTTCGGTCCTCC
GATCGTTGTCAGAAGTAAGTTGGCCGCAGTGTTATCACTCATGGTTATGGCAGCACTGCATAATTCTCTT
ACTGTCATGCCATCCGTAAGATGCTTTTCTGTGACTGGTGAGTACTCAACCAAGTCATTCTGAGAATAGT
GTATGCGGCGACCGAGTTGCTCTTGCCCGGCGTCAATACGGGATAATACCGCGCCACATAGCAGAACTTT
AAAAGTGCTCATCATTGGAAAACGTTCTTCGGGGCGAAAACTCTCAAGGATCTTACCGCTGTTGAGATCC
AGTTCGATGTAACCCACTCGTGCACCCAACTGATCTTCAGCATCTTTTACTTTCACCAGCGTTTCTGGGT
GAGCAAAAACAGGAAGGCAAAATGCCGCAAAAAAGGGAATAAGGGCGACACGGAAATGTTGAATACTCAT
ACTCTTCCTTTTTCAATATTATTGAAGCATTTATCAGGGTTATTGTCTCATGAGCGGATACATATTTGAA
TGTATTTAGAAAAATAAACAAATAGGGGTTCCGCGCACATTTCCCCGAAAAGTGCCACCTGACGTCTAAG
AAACCATTATTATCATGACATTAACCTATAAAAATAGGCGTATCACGAGGCCCTTTCGTCTCGCGCGTTT
CGGTGATGACGGTGAAAACCTCTGACACATGCAGCTCCCGGAGACGGTCACAGCTTGTCTGTAAGCGGAT
GCCG
Features (pLannotate 1.2.2; 11 found; start..end, strand, type, name):
     53..104     +  misc_feature   bom (fragment): basis of mobility region from pBR322
    167..185     +  promoter       SP6 promoter: promoter for bacteriophage SP6 RNA polymerase
    255..908     +  CDS            mKO2: mKO2 is a basic (constitutively fluorescent) orange fluorescent protein published in 2008, derived from Verrillofungia concinna. It has moderate acid sensitivity.
    932..1119    +  terminator     ADH1 terminator: S. cerevisiae ADH1; transcription terminator for the S. cerevisiae alcohol dehydrogenase 1 (ADH1) gene
   1194..2550    +  gene           kanMX: yeast selectable marker conferring kanamycin resistance (Wach et al., 1994)
   2655..2673    -  promoter       T7 promoter: promoter for bacteriophage T7 RNA polymerase
   2695..2748    -  CDS            lacI (fragment): lac repressor; lacI; The lac repressor binds to the lac operator to inhibit transcription in E. coli. This inhibition can be relieved by adding lactose or isopropyl-β-D-thiogalactopyranoside (IPTG).
   2931..3519    -  rep_origin     ori: high-copy-number ColE1/pMB1/pBR322/pUC origin of replication
   3690..4550    -  CDS            AmpR: β-lactamase; bla; confers resistance to ampicillin, carbenicillin, and related antibiotics
   4551..4655    -  promoter       AmpR promoter: bla
   4750..4785    +  CDS            rop (fragment): Rop protein, which maintains plasmids at low copy number; rop
