[The description below was written by a language model from this plasmid's Addgene catalogue record and pLannotate feature annotations shown in this document.]
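Description:
pFA6a-link-yomKO2-Kan is a 4,834 bp yeast tagging vector built on the pFA6a backbone. It is intended as a source of a cassette for fusing a yeast codon-optimized version of the orange fluorescent protein mKO2 (yomKO2, a synthetic coding sequence) to genes in Saccharomyces cerevisiae. In bacteria it is maintained through a high-copy ColE1/pUC-type origin and selected with ampicillin via the β-lactamase gene and its native promoter. No yeast replication origin or centromere is annotated, which fits a plasmid used as a template for an integrating module rather than as an episomal expression vector.

The functional module runs in one orientation. It comprises the mKO2 open reading frame, the S. cerevisiae ADH1 transcription terminator, and then the kanMX marker. The "link" in the name implies a linker sequence ahead of the fluorescent protein, although this is not separately annotated. No yeast promoter is annotated upstream of the fluorescent protein, consistent with its stated purpose of creating gene fusions. Once joined in frame to a target gene, the tag would be expressed from that gene's own promoter, with the ADH1 terminator providing transcript termination. The kanMX gene allows selection of yeast transformants; the record lists this as kanamycin, and in yeast kanMX is normally selected with the related aminoglycoside G418.

SP6 and T7 phage promoters flank the cassette, and short fragments of bom, lacI and rop are backbone remnants with no evident role. According to the depositor, the vector derives from an earlier set of optimized fluorescent protein tagging cassettes for S. cerevisiae and belongs to a series of improved blue, green and red tagging vectors.
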