Addgene plasmid #44958: pFA6a-link-yomKO2-Kan
Purpose: Yeast tagging vector to create gene fusion with yeast optimized mKO2 with Kan selection
Depositing lab: Wendell Lim & Kurt Thorn. Depositing organization: University of California, San Francisco (UCSF). Publication: Improved Blue, Green, and Red Fluorescent Protein Tagging Vectors for S. cerevisiae. Lee S, Lim WA, Thorn KS. PLoS One. 2013 Jul 2;8(7):e67902. doi: 10.1371/journal.pone.0067902. Print 2013. PubMed 23844123.
Backbone
  Vector backbone: pFA6a
  Vector type: Yeast Expression
  Selectable markers: Kanamycin
Growth in bacteria
  Bacterial resistance: Ampicillin, 100 μg/mL
  Growth temperature: 37°C
  Growth strain: DH5alpha
  Copy number: Unknown
Gene/Insert
  Gene/Insert name: yomKO2 (alt name: Yeast Optimized mKO2)
  Species: Synthetic
Terms and licenses: Academic/Nonprofit Terms; Industry Terms: Not Available to Industry
Depositor comments: This vector is derived from the sequences published in “Optimized cassettes for fluorescent protein tagging in Saccharomyces cerevisiae.” Sheff MA, Thorn KS. Yeast. 2004 Jun;21(8):661-70. These plasmids were generated with funding from an NIGMS Systems Biology Center grant, number P50 GM081879. Please acknowledge this grant if you use these plasmids.
How to cite: pFA6a-link-yomKO2-Kan was a gift from Wendell Lim & Kurt Thorn (Addgene plasmid # 44958 ; http://n2t.net/addgene:44958 ; RRID:Addgene_44958)
