>Addgene plasmid #44958 | pFA6a-link-yomKO2-Kan | addgene partial sequence | sequence record 63848 | Sp6 5'-ATTTAGGTGACACTATAG-3'
GGTGACGGTGCTGGTTTAATTAACATGGTGTCCGTAATTAAGCCAGAAATGAAGATGAGGTATTACATGG
ATGGTTCTGTCAATGGACACGAGTTTACTATTGAAGGTGAGGGTACGGGCAGACCTTACGAAGGCCATCA
AGAGATGACATTAAGAGTAACTATGGCTGAAGGAGGTCCAATGCCTTTCGCTTTCGACTTAGTTTCTCAT
GTGTTTTGTTACGGGCATCGTGTGTTTACTAAGTACCCTGAAGAGATACCAGATTACTTTAAACAAGCCT
TCCCAGAGGGACTTTCATGGGAAAGATCCCTTGAATTTGAAGATGGAGGGAGTGCTTCAGTTTCTGCACA
TATCAGCTTGAGAGGTAACACATTTTACCACAAATCAAAATTCACAGGCGTCAACTTCCCTGCCGATGGG
CCAATCATGCAAAATCAATCTGTCGACTGGGAACCATCAACAGAGAAAATTACAGCATCTGATGGTGTTC
TCAAAGGTGACGTTACCATGTATTTGAAACTAGAAGGAGGTGGTAATCACAAATGCCAAATGAAAACAAC
TTATAAGGCCGCTAAGGAAATATTGGAAATGCCAGGCGACCATTACATCGGTCATAGACTGGTTAGAAAG
ACCGAAGGCAATATCACTGAACAGGTTGAAGATGCAGTAGCGCACAGTTAAGGCGCGCCACTTCTAAATA
AGCGAATTTCTTATGATTTATGATTTTTATTATTAAATAAGTTATAAAAAAAATAAGTGTATACAAATTT
TAAAGTGACTCTTAGGTTTTAAAACGAAAATTCTTATTCTTGAGTAACTCTTTCCTGTAGGTCAGGTTGC
TTTCT
