>Addgene plasmid #44958 | pFA6a-link-yomKO2-Kan | addgene partial sequence | sequence record 63960 | T7 5'-TAATACGACTCACTATAGGG-3'
GGATCTGATATCATCGATGAATTCGAGCTCGTTTAAACTGGATGGCGGCGTTAGTATCGAATCGACAGCA
GTATAGCGACCAGCATTCACATACGATTGACGCATGATATTACTTTCTGCGCACTTAACTTCGCATCTGG
GCAGATGATGTCGAGGCGAAAAAAAATATAAATCACGCTAACATTTGATTAAAATAGAACAACTACAATA
TAAAAAAACTATACAAATGACAAGTTCTTGAAAACAAGAATCTTTTTATTGTCAGTACTGATTAGAAAAA
CTCATCGAGCATCAAATGAAACTGCAATTTATTCATATCAGGATTATCAATACCATATTTTTGAAAAAGC
CGTTTCTGTAATGAAGGAGAAAACTCACCGAGGCAGTTCCATAGGATGGCAAGATCCTGGTATCGGTCTG
CGATTCCGACTCGTCCAACATCAATACAACCTATTAATTTCCCCTCGTCAAAAATAAGGTTATCAAGTGA
GAAATCACCATGAGTGACGACTGAATCCGGTGAGAATGGCAAAAGCTTATGCATTTCTTTCCAGACTTGT
TCAACAGGCCAGCCATTACGCTCGTCATCAAAATCACTCGCATCAACCAAACCGTTATTCATTCGTGATT
GCGCCTGAGCGAGACGAAATACGCGATCGCTGTTAAAAGGACAATTACAAACAGGAATCGAATGCAACCG
GCGCAGGAACACTGCCAGCGCATCAACAATATTTTCACCTGAATCAGGATATTCTTCTAATACCTGGAAT
GCTGTTTTGCCGGGGATCGCAGTGGTGAGTAACCATGCATCATCAGGAGT
